>Addgene plasmid #65737 | pet28a_RBPMS_1_120 | depositor full sequence | sequence record 111776 | pet28a_RBPMS_1_120 sequence 5728 bps
TGGCGAATGGG
[124 nt withheld, positions 12-135]
C
[91 nt withheld, positions 137-227]
A
[49 nt withheld, positions 229-277]
CCTTTGACGTTGGAGTCCACGTTCTTT
[37 nt withheld, positions 305-341]
ACCCTATCTCGGTCTATTCTTTTGATTTATAAGGGATTTTGCCGATTTCGGCCTATTGGTTAAAAAATGA
GCTGATTTAACAAAAATTTAACGCGAATTTTAACAAAATATTAACGTTTACAATTTCAGGTGGCACTTTT
CGGGGAAATGTGCGCGGAACCCCTATTTGTTTATTTTTCTAAATACATTCAAATATGTATCCGCTCATGA
ATTAATTCTTAGAAAAACTCATCGAGCATCAAATGAAACTGCAATTTATTCATATCAGGATTATCAATAC
CATATTTTTGAAAAAGCCGTTTCTGTAATGAAGGAGAAAACTCACCGAGGCAGTTCCATAGGATGGCAAG
ATCCTGGTATCGGTCTGCGATTCCGACTCGTCCAACATCAATACAACCTATTAATTTCCCCTCGTCAAAA
ATAAGGTTATCAAGTGAGAAATCACCATGAGTGACGACTGAATCCGGTGAGAATGGCAAAAGTTTATGCA
TTTCTTTCCAGACTTGTTCAACAGGCCAGCCATTACGCTCGTCATCAAAATCACTCGCATCAACCAAACC
GTTATTCATTCGTGATTGCGCCTGAGCGAGACGAAATACGCGATCGCTGTTAAAAGGACAATTACAAACA
GGAATCGAATGCAACCGGCGCAGGAACACTGCCAGCGCATCAACAATATTTTCACCTGAATCAGGATATT
CTTCTAATACCTGGAATGCTGTTTTCCCGGGGATCGCAGTGGTGAGTAACCATGCATCATCAGGAGTACG
GATAAAATGCTTGATGGTCGGAAGAGGCATAAATTCCGTCAGCCAGTTTAGTCTGACCATCTCATCTGTA
ACATCATTGGCAACGCTACCTTTGCCATGTTTCAGAAACAACTCTGGCGCATCGGGCTTCCCATACAATC
GATAGATTGTCGCACCTGATTGCCCGACATTATCGCGAGCCCATTTATACCCATATAAATCAGCATCCAT
GTTGGAATTTAATCGCGGCCTAGAGCAAGACGTTTCCCGTTGAATATGGCTCATAACACCCCTTGTATTA
CTGTTTATGTAAGCAGACAGTTTTATTGTTCATGACCAAAATCCCTTAACGTGAGTTTTCGTTCCACTGA
GCGTCAGACCCCGTAGAAAAGATCAAAGGATCTTCTTGAGATCCTTTTTTTCTGCGCGTAATCTGCTGCT
TGCAAACAAAAAAACCACCGCTACCAGCGGTGGTTTGTTTGCCGGATCAAGAGCTACCAACTCTTTTTCC
GAAGGTAACTGGCTTCAGCAGAGCGCAGATACCAAATACTGTCCTTCTAGTGTAGCCGTAGTTAGGCCAC
CACTTCAAGAACTCTGTAGCACCGCCTACATACCTCGCTCTGCTAATCCTGTTACCAGTGGCTGCTGCCA
GTGGCGATAAGTCGTGTCTTACCGGGTTGGACTCAAGACGATAGTTACCGGATAAGGCGCAGCGGTCGGG
CTGAACGGGGGGTTCGTGCACACAGCCCAGCTTGGAGCGAACGACCTACACCGAACTGAGATACCTACAG
CGTGAGCTATGAGAAAGCGCCACGCTTCCCGAAGGGAGAAAGGCGGACAGGTATCCGGTAAGCGGCAGGG
TCGGAACAGGAGAGCGCACGAGGGAGCTTCCAGGGGGAAACGCCTGGTATCTTTATAGTCCTGTCGGGTT
TCGCCACCTCTGACTTGAGCGTCGATTTTTGTGATGCTCGTCAGGGGGGCGGAGCCTATGGAAAAACGCC
AGCAACGCGGCCTTTTTACGGTTCCTGGCCTTTTGCTGGCCTTTTGCTCACATGTTCTTTCCTGCGTTAT
CCCCTGATTCTGTGGATAACCGTATTACCGCCTTTGAGTGAGCTGATACCGCTCGCCGCAGCCGAACGAC
CGAGCGCAGCGAGTCAGTGAGCGAGGAAGCGGAAGAGCGCCTGATGCGGTATTTTCTCCTTACGCATCTG
TGCGGTATTTCACACCGCATATATGGTGCACTCTCAGTACAATCTGCTCTGATGCCGCATAGTTAAGCCA
GTATACACTCCGCTATCGCTACGTGACTGGGTCATGGCTGCGCCCCGACACCCGCCAACACCCGCTGACG
CGCCCTGACGGGCTTGTCTGCTCCCGGCATCCGCTTACAGACAAGCTGTGACCGTCTCCGGGAGCTGCAT
GTGTCAGAGGTTTTCACCGTCATCACCGAAACGCGCGAGGCAGCTGCGGTAAAGCTCATCAGCGTGGTCG
TGAAGCGATTCACAGATGTCTGCCTGTTCATCCGCGTCCAGCTCGTTGAGTTTCTCCAGAAGCGTTAATG
TCTGGCTTCTGATAAAGCGGGCCATGTTAAGGGCGGTTTTTTCCTGTTTGGTCACTGATGCCTCCGTGTA
AGGGGGATTTCTGTTCATGGGGGTAATGATACCGATGAAACGAGAGAGGATGCTCACGATACGGGTTACT
GATGATGAACATGCCCGGTTACTGGAACGTTGTGAGGGTAAACAACTGGCGGTATGGATGCGGCGGGACC
AGAGAAAAATCACTCAGGGTCAATGCCAGCGCTTCGTTAATACAGATGTAGGTGTTCCACAGGGTAGCCA
GCAGCATCCTGCGATGCAGATCCGGAACATAATGGTGCAGGGCGCTGACTTCCGCGTTTCCAGACTTTAC
GAAACACGGAAACCGAAGACCATTCATGTTGTTGCTCAGGTCGCAGACGTTTTGCAGCAGCAGTCGCTTC
ACGTTCGCTCGCGTATCGGTGATTCATTCTGCTAACCAGTAAGGCAACCCCGCCAGCCTAGCCGGGTCCT
CAACGACAGGAGCACGATCATGCGCACCCGTGGGGCCGCCATGCCGGCGATAATGGCCTGCTTCTCGCCG
AAACGTTTGGTGGCGGGACCAGTGACGAAGGCTTGAGCGAGGGCGTGCAAGATTCCGAATACCGCAAGCG
ACAGGCCGATCATCGTCGCGCTCCAGCGAAAGCGGTCCTCGCCGAAAATGACCCAGAGCGCTGCCGGCAC
CTGTCCTACGAGTTGCATGATAAAGAAGACAGTCATAAGTGCGGCGACGATAGTCATGCCCCGCGCCCAC
CGGAAGGAGCTGACTGGGTTGAAGGCTCTCAAGGGCATCGGTCGAGATCCCGGTGCCTAATGAGTGAGCT
AACTTACATTAATTGCGTTGCGCTCACTGCCCGCTTTCCAGTCGGGAAACCTGTCGTGCCAGCTGCATTA
ATGAATCGGCCAACGCGCGGGGAGAGGCGGTTTGCGTATTGGGCGCCAGGGTGGTTTTTCTTTTCACCAG
TGAGACGGGCAACAGCTGATTGCCCTTCACCGCCTGGCCCTGAGAGAGTTGCAGCAAGCGGTCCACGCTG
GTTTGCCCCAGCAGGCGAAAATCCTGTTTGATGGTGGTTAACGGCGGGATATAACATGAGCTGTCTTCGG
TATCGTCGTATCCCACTACCGAGATATCCGCACCAACGCGCAGCCCGGACTCGGTAATGGCGCGCATTGC
GCCCAGCGCCATCTGATCGTTGGCAACCAGCATCGCAGTGGGAACGATGCCCTCATTCAGCATTTGCATG
GTTTGTTGAAAACCGGACATGGCACTCCAGTCGCCTTCCCGTTCCGCTATCGGCTGAATTTGATTGCGAG
TGAGATATTTATGCCAGCCAGCCAGACGCAGACGCGCCGAGACAGAACTTAATGGGCCCGCTAACAGCGC
GATTTGCTGGTGACCCAATGCGACCAGATGCTCCACGCCCAGTCGCGTACCGTCTTCATGGGAGAAAATA
ATACTGTTGATGGGTGTCTGGTCAGAGACATCAAGAAATAACGCCGGAACATTAGTGCAGGCAGCTTCCA
CAGCAATGGCATCCTGGTCATCCAGCGGATAGTTAATGATCAGCCCACTGACGCGTTGCGCGAGAAGATT
GTGCACCGCCGCTTTACAGGCTTCGACGCCGCTTCGTTCTACCATCGACACCACCACGCTGGCACCCAGT
TGATCGGCGCGAGATTTAATCGCCGCGACAATTTGCGACGGCGCGTGCAGGGCCAGACTGGAGGTGGCAA
CGCCAATCAGCAACGACTGTTTGCCCGCCAGTTGTTGTGCCACGCGGTTGGGAATGTAATTCAGCTCCGC
CATCGCCGCTTCCACTTTTTCCCGCGTTTTCGCAGAAACGTGGCTGGCCTGGTTCACCACGCGGGAAACG
GTCTGATAAGAGACACCGGCATACTCTGCGACATCGTATAACGTTACTGGTTTCACATTCACCACCCTGA
ATTGACTCTCTTCCGGGCGCTATCATGCCATACCGCGAAAGGTTTTGCGCCATTCGATGGTGTCCGGGAT
CTCGACGCTCTCCCTTATGCGACTCCTGCATTAGGAAGCAGCCCAGTAGTAGGTTGAGGCCGTTGAGCAC
CGCCGCCGCAAGGAATGGTGCATGCAAGGAGATGGCGCCCAACAGTCCCCCGGCCACGGGGCCTGCCACC
ATACCCACGCCGAAACAAGCGCTCATGAGCCCGAAGTGGCGAGCCCGATCTTCCCCATCGGTGATGTCGG
CGATATAGGCGCCAGCAACCGCACCTGTGGCGCCGGTGATGCCGGCCACGATGCGTCCGGCGTAGAGGAT
CGAGATCTCGATCCCGCGAAATTAATACGACTCACTATAGGGGAATTGTGAGCGGATAACAATTCCCCTC
TAGAAATAATTTTGTTTAACTTTAAGAAGGAGATATACCATGGGCAGCAGCCATCATCATCATCATCACA
GCAGCGGCCTGGTGCCGCGCGGCAGCCATATGGCTAGCATGACTGGTGGACAGCAAATGGGTCGCGGATC
CGAATTCGAGCTCCGTCGACCCATGAACAACGGCGGCAAAGCCGAGAAGGAGAACACCCCGAGCGAGGCC
AACCTTCAGGAGGAGGAGGTCCGGACCCTATTTGTCAGTGGCCTTCCTCTGGATATCAAACCTCGGGAGC
TCTATCTGCTTTTCAGACCATTTAAGGGCTATGAGGGTTCTCTTATAAAGCTCACATCTAAACAGCCTGT
AGGTTTTGTCAGTTTTGACAGTCGCTCAGAAGCAGAGGCTGCAAAGAATGCTTTGAATGGCATCCGCTTC
GATCCTGAAATTCCGCAAACACTACGACTAGAGTTTGCTAAGGCAAACACGAAGATGGCCAAGAACAAAC
TCGTAGGGACTCCAAACCCCAGTACTCCTCTGTGAGCGGCCGCACTCGAGCACCACCACCACCACCACTG
AGATCCGGCTGCTAACAAAGCCCGAAAGGAAGCTGAGTTGGCTGCTGCCACCGCTGAGCAATAACTAGCA
TAACCCCTTGGGGCCTCTAAACGGGTCTTGAGGGGTTTTTTGCTGAAAGGAGGAACTATATCCGGAT
Features (pLannotate 1.2.2; 22 found; start..end, strand, type, name):
     12..467     +  rep_origin     f1 ori (sequence partly withheld): f1 bacteriophage origin of replication; arrow indicates direction of (+) strand synthesis
    494..551     +  promoter       AmpR promoter (fragment): bla
    560..1375    -  CDS            KanR: aminoglycoside phosphotransferase; aph(3')-Ia; confers resistance to kanamycin in bacteria or G418 (Geneticin®) in eukaryotes
   1497..2085    +  rep_origin     ori: high-copy-number ColE1/pMB1/pBR322/pUC origin of replication
   2271..2413    -  misc_feature   bom: basis of mobility region from pBR322
   2515..2706    -  CDS            rop: Rop protein, which maintains plasmids at low copy number; rop
   2723..3103    +  CDS            YPB1_ECOLX: Protein predicted: Swiss-Prot protein existence level 4. From Escherichia coli.
   3175..3466    -  CDS            TcR (fragment): tetracycline efflux protein; tet; confers resistance to tetracycline
   3481..3502    -  protein_bind   CAP binding site: CAP binding activates transcription in the presence of cAMP. E. coli catabolite activator protein
   3515..4597    -  CDS            lacI: lac repressor; lacI; The lac repressor binds to the lac operator to inhibit transcription in E. coli. This inhibition can be relieved by adding lactose or isopropyl-β-D-thiogalactopyranoside (IPTG).
   4598..4675    -  promoter       lacI promoter: lacI
   4683..4962    -  CDS            TcR (fragment): tetracycline efflux protein; tet; confers resistance to tetracycline
   4984..5002    +  promoter       T7 promoter: promoter for bacteriophage T7 RNA polymerase
   5003..5027    +  protein_bind   lac operator: The lac repressor binds to the lac operator to inhibit transcription in E. coli. This inhibition can be relieved by adding lactose or isopropyl-β-D-thiogalactopyranoside (IPTG). lac repressor encoded by lacI
   5042..5064    +  RBS            RBS: efficient ribosome binding site from bacteriophage T7 gene 10 (Olins and Rangwala, 1989)
   5083..5099    +  CDS            capTEV™ (fragment): composite tag for in vivo biotinylation, TEV protease cleavage, and 6xHis tagging
   5110..5127    +  CDS            thrombin site: thrombin recognition and cleavage site
   5131..5163    +  CDS            T7 tag (gene 10 leader): leader peptide from bacteriophage T7 gene 10 promotes efficient translation in E. coli
   5194..5553    +  CDS            RBPMS (fragment): RBPMS_HUMAN - Also known as HERMES. Experimental evidence at protein level: Swiss-Prot protein existence level 1. Acts as a coactivator of transcriptional activity. Required to increase TGFB1/Smad-mediated transactivation. Acts through SMAD2, SMAD3 and SMAD4 to increase transcriptional activity. Increases phosphorylation of SMAD2 and SMAD3 on their C-terminal SSXS motif, possibly through recruitment of TGFBR1. Promotes the nuclear accumulation of SMAD2, SMAD3 and SMAD4 proteins (PubMed:26347403). Binds to poly(A) RNA (PubMed:17099224, PubMed:26347403). From Homo sapiens (Human).
   5572..5589    +  CDS            9xHis (fragment): 9xHis affinity tag
   5599..5648    +  CDS            SET1 (fragment): solubility-enhancement tag derived from T7 phage gene 10B
   5656..5703    +  terminator     T7 terminator: transcription terminator for bacteriophage T7 RNA polymerase
