[The description below was written by a language model from this plasmid's Addgene catalogue record and pLannotate feature annotations shown in this document.]
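Description:
pet28a_RBPMS_1_120 is a bacterial expression plasmid built on the Novagen pET-28a backbone for overproducing a truncated form of the human RNA-binding protein RBPMS (also known as HERMES) in E. coli. The 5,728 bp plasmid is selected with kanamycin through an aph(3')-Ia resistance gene. It replicates from a ColE1/pBR322-type origin accompanied by the bom site and the rop gene, which moderates copy number. An f1 phage origin is also present. The short tetracycline-resistance and AmpR promoter fragments flagged in the annotation are pBR322-derived backbone remnants rather than functional markers.

The insert was cloned between SalI and NotI sites, both retained, and encodes amino acids 1–120 of RBPMS, annotated as a 360 bp fragment. Expression is driven by a T7 promoter followed directly by a lac operator, with the T7 gene 10 ribosome binding site upstream and a T7 terminator downstream. The plasmid-borne lacI gene supplies repressor, so transcription stays low until IPTG is added, and it requires a host that provides T7 RNA polymerase. The coding region begins with the backbone's N-terminal His tag (picked up by the annotation as a partial composite-tag match), a thrombin cleavage site for tag removal and the T7 tag leader, fused upstream of RBPMS. A second His-coding stretch lies downstream of the insert, as is usual for pET-28a, but the record does not say whether it is translated; the catalogue entry lists only the N-terminal tag. The construct is intended for producing recombinant RBPMS fragment, and it was deposited with a study defining the RNA recognition element and mRNA targets of the RBPMS family.
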