Addgene plasmid #65737: pet28a_RBPMS_1_120
Purpose: plasmid for bacterial overexpression of RBPMS
Depositing lab: Thomas Tuschl. Depositing organization: Rockefeller University. Publication: Identification of the RNA recognition element of the RBPMS family of RNA-binding proteins and their transcriptome-wide mRNA targets. Farazi TA, Leonhardt CS, Mukherjee N, Mihailovic A, Li S, Max KE, Meyer C, Yamaji M, Cekan P, Jacobs NC, Gerstberger S, Bognanni C, Larsson E, Ohler U, Tuschl T. RNA. 2014 Jul;20(7):1090-102. doi: 10.1261/rna.045005.114. Epub 2014 May 23. PubMed 24860013.
Backbone
  Vector backbone: pet28a
  Backbone manufacturer: Novagen
  Backbone size w/o insert (bp): 5365
  Vector type: Bacterial Expression
Growth in bacteria
  Bacterial resistance: Kanamycin, 50 μg/mL
  Growth temperature: 37°C
  Growth strain: Top10
  Copy number: Unknown
Gene/Insert
  Gene/Insert name: RBPMS
  Species: H. sapiens (human)
  Mutation: deletion construct encoding amino acids 1-120
  GenBank ID: NM_001008710
  Entrez Gene: RBPMS (a.k.a. HERMES)
  Promoter: T7
  Tag / fusion protein: His Tag (N terminal on backbone)
  Cloning method: Restriction Enzyme; 5′ cloning site SalI (not destroyed); 3′ cloning site NotI (not destroyed)
  Sequencing primers: 5′ T7_promoter_primer; 3′ T7_Terminal_Primer
Terms and licenses: Academic/Nonprofit Terms; Industry Terms: Not Available to Industry
How to cite: pet28a_RBPMS_1_120 was a gift from Thomas Tuschl (Addgene plasmid # 65737 ; http://n2t.net/addgene:65737 ; RRID:Addgene_65737)
