>Addgene plasmid #65737 | pet28a_RBPMS_1_120 | addgene partial sequence | sequence record 116417 | T7term 5'-GCTAGTTATTGCTCAGCGG-3'
CAGCCGGATCTCAGTGGTGGTGGTGGTGGTGCTCGAGTGCGGCCGCAAGCTTGTCGACGGAGCTCGAATT
CGGATCCTCATTTAATGGTAAAGGTATCATCCACCAGAACCACGCCGCCCGGCACCTGCACCGGTTTCGG
TTTCATTTTACGGCTGAAGCCCACTTTGAAGTTTTCGAAGGTCACTTCTTTTTTAATTTTATCGGTCATG
CCCGCGCATTTCACGCTAAATTTAATATCGGTATAATCATCCGGGCTGCCTTCCACCAGTTTGCCATCCA
CTTCTTTCATATAAATATCCTGAATATAGGTTTTCTGACGCAGATATTTCGCACGTTTAAAGGTGCTTTC
ATGCGCCCAATAGCCCAGTTTCTTTGGATCAACAATATCTTTAATCACATCCGGAATTTCGGTGCCGGTC
AGATGAATGCTATCGGTATCGCAATAAATAATACGATCATAGCACGCCTGCGCCGCGGTAATGGTGGTAT
AACGCGCCCACGCGGTAATAAACACGCCCATCGGGGTATACACCGGATCTTTGGTTTCTTCTTCGCCCAG
ACGAAAGCCCAGCGCGCCGTTTTCTTTCAGATACGGCACTTTGCCGGTCACATCCGGGTTGCTCGCAAAT
TTGCCATACAGGCTGTTCAGCATCAGTTTCGCCAGCTGTTTAATCGCGCCTTCGCTGGTGGTTTTAATAT
AGGTCCATTTATCAATAAAATCTTTAAACAGGCCGGTGGTCGCTTTAAATTTCAGGCCGCTAATATATTC
CACGTTATACAGATCATAATGTTCTTTCATCAGTTCCAGATCCACGTTGCTCAGCCACAGAT
