>Addgene plasmid #65737 | pet28a_RBPMS_1_120 | addgene partial sequence | sequence record 116920 | pBRrevBam  5'-GGTGATGTCGGCGATATAGG-3'
GTTGTGAGACTTTTTTCTTGGCGGCACAATAAAGTTTCCTCTTTTTGTTGGGTCACTCAACGAACACAAT
ACAAATATTTGAGCGCTCGCATTTTTCTCAACCTTTCGGGTTTAAAGCACTTCAAAATGGAATTGAAGAG
AGATTGTGAAAGTACATCAGACAGAATCACATTTTGATAGCATTCACTTCACTCAGATGCAAACTTTTCA
GTGACTATAAAAAGTCATAAAATAATAACATTAAAAAAGCAAATAAATTAGCGAGAGAATTTTTTGACAA
AAAGAAAGAAGAGTGATAGAGAAGAAGGGAATGCTTGAAAGGATTTTGCATTTATCACTAGTTTAGGCGT
AGTCTGGGACGTCGTATGGGTAGACCTTACGCTTCTTCTTTGGTGGTCCGGATCCTCCGTCTCCTCCGAG
TTGGGAGAGGTCGATACGGGTCTCGTAGAGTCCGGTGATGGATTGGTGGATGAGGGTGGCGTCGAGGACC
TCCTTGGTGGAGGTGTAACGCTTACGGTCGATGGTGGTGTCGAAGTACTTGAAGGCGGCTGGGGCTCCGA
GGTTGGTGAGGGTGAAGAGGTGGATGATGTTCTCGGCTTGCTCACGGATTGGCTTGTCACGGTGCTTGTT
GTAGGCGGAGAGGACCTTGTCGAGGTTGGCGTCGGCGAGGATGACACGCTTGGAGAACTCGGAGATTTGC
TCGATGATCTCGTCGAGG
