>Addgene plasmid #65737 | pet28a_RBPMS_1_120 | addgene partial sequence | sequence record 121398 | T7term 5'-GCTAGTTATTGCTCAGCGG-3'
TGTTAGCAGCCGGATCTCAGTGGTGGTGGTGGTGGTGCTCGAGTTGCGGCCGCTTCACAGAGGAGTACTG
GGGTTTGGAGTCCCTACGAGTTTGTTCTTGGCCATCTTCGTGTTTGCCTTAGCAAACTCTAGTCGTAGTG
TTTGCGGAATTTCAGGATCGAAGCGGATGCCATTCAAAGCATTCTTTGCAGCCTCTGCTTCTGAGCGACT
GTCAAAACTGACAAAACCTACAGGCTGTTTAGATGTGAGCTTTATAAGAGAACCCTCATAGCCCTTAAAT
GGTCTGAAAAGCAGATAGAGCTCCCGAGGTTTGATATCCAGAGGAAGGCCACTGACAAATAGGGTCCGGA
CCTCCTCCTCCTGAAGGTTGGCCTCGCTCGGGGTGTTCTCCTTCTCGGCTTTGCCGCCG
